Addgene plasmid #88710: pDONR223-ZNF667
Purpose: Donor Vector containing ZNF667 transcription factor, part of the Human TFome Collection
Depositing lab: Marc Vidal. Depositing organization: Dana-Farber Cancer Institute. Publication: A comprehensive library of human transcription factors for cell fate engineering. Ng AHM, Khoshakhlagh P, Rojo Arias JE, Pasquini G, Wang K, Swiersy A, Shipman SL, Appleton E, Kiaee K, Kohman RE, Vernet A, Dysart M, Leeper K, Saylor W, Huang JY, Graveline A, Taipale J, Hill DE, Vidal M, Melero-Martin JM, Busskamp V, Church GM. Nat Biotechnol. 2021 Apr;39(4):510-519. doi: 10.1038/s41587-020-0742-6. Epub 2020 Nov 30. PubMed 33257861.
Backbone
  Vector backbone: pDONR223
  Backbone manufacturer: Invitrogen
  Backbone size w/o insert (bp): 3000
  Vector type: Gateway Donor Vector
Growth in bacteria
  Bacterial resistance: Spectinomycin, 50 μg/mL
  Growth temperature: 37°C
  Growth strain: DH5alpha
  Copy number: High Copy
Gene/Insert
  Gene/Insert name: ZNF667
  Species: H. sapiens (human)
  Insert size (bp): 1179
  Mutation: Last nucleotide of stop codon removed to allow for Gateway C-terminal fusions
  Entrez Gene: ZNF667 (a.k.a. MIPU1)
  Cloning method: Gateway Cloning
  Sequencing primers: 5′ M13F(-21); 3′ M13R
Terms and licenses: Academic/Nonprofit Terms; Industry Terms: Not Available to Industry
Depositor comments: Represents the ORFeome subset of the TFome
How to cite: pDONR223-ZNF667 was a gift from Marc Vidal (Addgene plasmid # 88710 ; http://n2t.net/addgene:88710 ; RRID:Addgene_88710)
