[The description below was written by a language model from this plasmid's Addgene catalogue record.]
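Description:
pDONR223-ZNF667 is a Gateway donor-backbone clone (functionally an entry clone) carrying the open reading frame of the human zinc finger transcription factor ZNF667, also known as MIPU1. It is built on the Invitrogen pDONR223 backbone, listed at roughly 3 kb without insert, and is maintained in standard E. coli cloning strains as a high-copy plasmid under spectinomycin selection. The record gives no feature table, so the origin of replication and the exact positions of the recombination sites are not documented here. As a Gateway-cloned insert in a pDONR vector, the ORF would normally be flanked by attL sites, and M13 forward and reverse priming sites on either side of the cassette are listed for sequence verification.

The insert is recorded as 1179 bp of human sequence. It has been modified by removing the last nucleotide of the stop codon, so the reading frame stays open after transfer and the protein can be fused to C-terminal tags or reporters supplied by a destination vector. No promoter for expression in mammalian or other cells is stated, which is consistent with a donor/entry plasmid that serves as a shuttle rather than an expression construct. ZNF667 expression requires recombination (an LR reaction) into a destination vector that provides the promoter, any tags and the host-appropriate selection marker.

The plasmid belongs to the Human TFome Collection, a comprehensive library of human transcription factors assembled for cell fate engineering, and the depositor notes that it comes from the ORFeome-derived subset of that library. It is typically used as a source clone for generating ZNF667 expression constructs for overexpression screens or individual functional studies.
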