>Addgene plasmid #88710 | pDONR223-ZNF667 | depositor partial sequence | sequence record 172314 | insert
ATGAGAATTCATGATGGAAAGGAAATTCTTGACTGTGGGAAGGCCTTGAGTCAATGTCAGTCTTTCAATA
TACATCAGAAAATTCATGTTGTTGGGAATGTCTGCCAGTGCAGAAAGTGCGGAAAAGCCTTCAATCAGAT
GTCATCCCTTTTACTTCATAAGAAAATTCACAATGGAAAGAAAACACATAAATATAATAAATGTGGGAGA
GGCTTCAAAAAGAAATCAGTCTTTGTTGTACATAAAAGAATTCATGCTGGAGAGAAAATCCCTGAAAATG
CGAAGGCCTTAAGTCAGAGTCTACAGCAAAGAAGTCACCATTTAGAGAATCCTTTTAAATGCAGAAAATG
TGGGAAATTATTTAATAGGATTTCACCCCTGATGCTTCACCAGAGAATTCACACTTCAGAGAAACCGTAC
AAATGTGATAAATGTGACAAGTTCTTCAGGCGGCTTTCAACCCTTATTCTGCATCTAAGAATTCATAATG
GAGAAAAACTATACAGATGCAATAAATGTGAGAAGGTCTGCAATCGGCATTCATCCCTTATTCAACATCA
GAAAGTTCATACAAAGAAAAAGAAACTATTTGAGTGTAAGGAATGTGGGAAGATGTTTTCTGGAACTGCA
AACCTTAAAATACATCAGAATATTCATTCTGAAGAGAAACCTTTCAAATGCAATAAATGTAGTAAAGTTT
TCGGCCGCCAATCATTTCTTATTGAACATCAAAGAATTCATACTGGAGAAAAACCCTACCAGTGTGAGGA
ATGTGGAAAAGCCTTCAGCCACCGAATATCTCTCACACGACATAAGAGAATTCATACTGAAGATAGACCC
TATGAATGTGATCAGTGTGGGAAGGCCTTCAGCCAGAGTGCACACCTCGCCCAACATGAAAGAATTCACA
CTGGAGAGAAGCCATATACATGCAAAACATGTGGTAAGGCCTTTAGTCAGCGCACATCTCTTATTCTACA
TGAAAGAAGTCATACTGGAGAGAAACCCTATGAATGTAATGAATGTGGGAAGGCATTTAGCAGTGGCTCA
GACCTTATTCGACATCAGAGAAGTCATTCTTCAGAGAAACCCTATGAATGTAGTAAATGTGGGAAGGCAT
ATAGTCGGAGTTCATCCCTGATTCGACATCAGAATACACATTCTGAAGAAAAAGCCTAA
